Addgene plasmid #154474: pLX303-ABI1-dCas9
Purpose: Expresses ABI1 fused to the N terminus of dCas9
Depositing lab: Mikko Taipale. Depositing organization: University of Toronto. Publication: An efficient KRAB domain for CRISPRi applications in human cells. Alerasool N, Segal D, Lee H, Taipale M. Nat Methods. 2020 Nov;17(11):1093-1096. doi: 10.1038/s41592-020-0966-x. Epub 2020 Oct 5. PubMed 33020655.
Backbone
  Vector backbone: pLX303
  Backbone manufacturer: David Root lab; Addgene plasmid #25897
  Total vector size (bp): 12879
  Modifications to backbone: Added dCas9 to the 3' end of the Gateway cloning cassette
  Vector type: Mammalian Expression, Lentiviral
  Selectable markers: Blasticidin
Growth in bacteria
  Bacterial resistance: Ampicillin, 100 μg/mL
  Growth temperature: 30°C
  Growth strain: NEB Stable
  Growth instructions: Grow at 30 degrees to avoid recombination
  Copy number: High Copy
Gene/Insert
  Gene/Insert name: ABI1
  Species: A. thaliana (mustard weed)
  Mutation: Includes ABI1 aa 126-423, D143A
  Entrez Gene: ABI1 (a.k.a. AT4G26080, ABA INSENSITIVE 1, AtABI1, F20B18.190, F20B18_190, PROTEIN PHOSPHATASE 2C ABI1)
  Promoter: CMV
  Cloning method: Gateway Cloning
  Sequencing primers: 5′ CGCAAATGGGCGGTAGGCGTG; 3′ CATAGCGTAAAAGGAGCAACA
Terms and licenses: Academic/Nonprofit Terms; Industry Terms: Not Available to Industry
How to cite: pLX303-ABI1-dCas9 was a gift from Mikko Taipale (Addgene plasmid # 154474 ; http://n2t.net/addgene:154474 ; RRID:Addgene_154474)
