[The description below was written by a language model from this plasmid's Addgene catalogue record and pLannotate feature annotations shown in this document.]
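Description:
pLX303-ABI1-dCas9 is a third-generation-style, self-inactivating HIV-1 lentiviral expression vector of about 12.9 kb, built on the pLX303 Gateway destination backbone, which was modified by placing dCas9 immediately downstream of the Gateway cassette. In bacteria it is maintained through a high-copy ColE1/pUC origin with ampicillin resistance (AmpR); an f1 origin and remnants of a lac/T7/T3 cloning region are also present in the backbone. The viral portion consists of an RSV promoter driving a truncated 5' LTR, the Ψ packaging signal with a gag fragment, the RRE for Rev-dependent export of the genomic RNA, a cPPT/CTS element, WPRE to enhance transcript expression, and a ΔU3 3' LTR, followed by an SV40 polyadenylation signal and SV40 origin.

Two expression units lie between the LTRs. A human PGK promoter drives blasticidin S deaminase, allowing blasticidin selection of transduced mammalian cells. Downstream, the CMV enhancer/promoter drives the payload: a fragment of Arabidopsis thaliana ABI1 (residues 126–423 carrying the D143A substitution), flanked by attB1 and attB2 sites left from Gateway recombination and fused to the N terminus of Streptococcus pyogenes Cas9. The feature table annotates this simply as Cas9, whereas the catalogue entry identifies it as the nuclease-dead dCas9 form.

ABI1 is a protein phosphatase 2C of the abscisic acid signalling pathway, and this domain is commonly used as one half of an abscisic acid-inducible dimerisation system. The record itself states only that the plasmid expresses ABI1-dCas9, and that it derives from work on KRAB domains for CRISPRi in human cells. This suggests use in recruiting effector proteins to guide RNA-targeted loci, although no partner construct is described.
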