Features (pLannotate 1.2.2; 32 found; start..end, strand, type, name):
     91..208     +  misc_feature   cPPT/CTS: central polypurine tract and central termination sequence of HIV-1
    325..628     +  enhancer       CMV enhancer: human cytomegalovirus immediate early enhancer
    629..832     +  promoter       CMV promoter: human cytomegalovirus (CMV) immediate early promoter
    856..873     +  protein_bind   attB1 (fragment): mutant version of attB; core recombination site for the Gateway® BP reaction BP Clonase™
    888..1781    +  CDS            ABI1 (fragment): P2C56_ARATH - Experimental evidence at protein level: Swiss-Prot protein existence level 1. Key component and repressor of the abscisic acid (ABA) signaling pathway that regulates numerous ABA responses, such as stomatal closure, osmotic water permeability of the plasma membrane (Pos), drought-induced resistance and rhizogenesis, response to glucose, high light stress, seed germination and inhibition of vegetative growth. During the stomatal closure regulation, modulates the inward calcium-channel permeability as well as the actin reorganization in guard cells in response to ABA. Involved in t
   1783..1807    -  protein_bind   attB2: mutant version of attB; recombination site for the Gateway® BP reaction BP Clonase™
   1875..1895    +  misc_feature   MCS (fragment): multiple cloning site
   1902..6005    +  CDS            Cas9: Cas9 (Csn1) endonuclease from the Streptococcus pyogenes Type II CRISPR/Cas system generates RNA-guided double strand breaks in DNA
   6149..6737    +  misc_feature   WPRE: woodchuck hepatitis virus posttranscriptional regulatory element
   6788..6807    +  misc_feature   cPPT/CTS (fragment): central polypurine tract and central termination sequence of HIV-1
   6809..7042    +  LTR            3' LTR (ΔU3): self-inactivating 3' long terminal repeat (LTR) from HIV-1
   7120..7241    +  polyA_signal   SV40 poly(A) signal: SV40 polyadenylation signal
   7281..7416    +  rep_origin     SV40 ori: SV40 origin of replication
   7437..7455    -  promoter       T7 promoter: promoter for bacteriophage T7 RNA polymerase
   7463..7618    +  CDS            lacZα (fragment): LacZα fragment of β-galactosidase; lacZ fragment
   7623..8051    +  rep_origin     f1 ori (sequence partly withheld): f1 bacteriophage origin of replication; arrow indicates direction of (+) strand synthesis
   8104..8208    +  promoter       AmpR promoter: bla
   8209..9069    +  CDS            AmpR: β-lactamase; bla; confers resistance to ampicillin, carbenicillin, and related antibiotics
   9240..9828    +  rep_origin     ori: high-copy-number ColE1/pMB1/pBR322/pUC origin of replication
  10011..10103   +  CDS            lacI (fragment): lac repressor; lacI; The lac repressor binds to the lac operator to inhibit transcription in E. coli. This inhibition can be relieved by adding lactose or isopropyl-β-D-thiogalactopyranoside (IPTG).
  10116..10137   +  protein_bind   CAP binding site: CAP binding activates transcription in the presence of cAMP. E. coli catabolite activator protein
  10152..10182   +  promoter       lac promoter: promoter for the E. coli lac operon
  10186..10208   +  protein_bind   lac operator (fragment): The lac repressor binds to the lac operator to inhibit transcription in E. coli. This inhibition can be relieved by adding lactose or isopropyl-β-D-thiogalactopyranoside (IPTG). lac repressor encoded by lacI
  10251..10269   +  promoter       T3 promoter: promoter for bacteriophage T3 RNA polymerase
  10297..10523   +  promoter       RSV promoter: Rous sarcoma virus enhancer/promoter
  10524..10704   +  LTR            5' LTR (truncated): truncated 5' long terminal repeat (LTR) from HIV-1
  10751..10876   +  misc_feature   HIV-1 Ψ: packaging signal of human immunodeficiency virus type 1
  10860..11223   +  CDS            HIV-1 gag (fragment): gag protein from human immunodeficiency virus 1; gag
  11369..11602   +  misc_feature   RRE: The Rev response element (RRE) of HIV-1 allows for Rev-dependent mRNA export from the nucleus to the cytoplasm.
  11979..12005   +  CDS            Rev (fragment): human immunodeficiency virus 1 (HIV-1) Rev protein; rev; enhances nuclear export of unspliced and incompletely spliced viral mRNAs
  12006..12506   +  promoter       hPGK promoter: human phosphoglycerate kinase 1 promoter
  12518..31      +  CDS            BSD (across the origin): blasticidin S deaminase; Aspergillus terreus BSD; confers resistance to blasticidin
>Addgene plasmid #154474 | pLX303-ABI1-dCas9 | addgene full sequence | sequence record 308663 | Addgene NGS Result
ATTGCTGCCCTCTGGTTATGTGTGGGAGGGCCTGCAGCTGCAGTAGTAAGAATTCTAGATCTTGAGACAA
ATGGCAGTATTCATCCACAATTTTAAAAGAAAAGGGGGGATTGGGGGGTACAGTGCAGGGGAAAGAATAG
TAGACATAATAGCAACAGACATACAAACTAAAGAATTACAAAAACAAATTACAAAAATTCAAAATTTTCG
GGTTTATTACAGGGACAGCAGAGATCCACTTTGGCGCCGGCTCGAGGGGGCCCGGGGTTATTAATAGTAA
TCAATTACGGGGTCATTAGTTCATAGCCCATATATGGAGTTCCGCGTTACATAACTTACGGTAAATGGCC
CGCCTGGCTGACCGCCCAACGACCCCCGCCCATTGACGTCAATAATGACGTATGTTCCCATAGTAACGCC
AATAGGGACTTTCCATTGACGTCAATGGGTGGAGTATTTACGGTAAACTGCCCACTTGGCAGTACATCAA
GTGTATCATATGCCAAGTACGCCCCCTATTGACGTCAATGACGGTAAATGGCCCGCCTGGCATTATGCCC
AGTACATGACCTTATGGGACTTTCCTACTTGGCAGTACATCTACGTATTAGTCATCGCTATTACCATGGT
GATGCGGTTTTGGCAGTACATCAATGGGCGTGGATAGCGGTTTGACTCACGGGGATTTCCAAGTCTCCAC
CCCATTGACGTCAATGGGAGTTTGTTTTGGCACCAAAATCAACGGGACTTTCCAAAATGTCGTAACAACT
CCGCCCCATTGACGCAAATGGGCGGTAGGCGTGTACGGTGGGAGGTCTATATAAGCAGAGCTCTCTGGCT
AACTGTCGGGATCAACAAGTTTGTACAAAAAAGTTGGCATGACGAGGGTTCCACTGTACGGATTCACCTC
CATTTGTGGCAGAAGGCCAGAAATGGAGGCAGCGGTTAGTACTATACCGAGGTTCTTGCAATCAAGTAGT
GGGTCTATGCTGGACGGACGCTTCGATCCGCAGTCTGCAGCGCATTTTTTCGGTGTTTACGACGGGCACG
GAGGTTCACAGGTAGCCAATTATTGTCGCGAGCGGATGCACCTCGCACTTGCAGAGGAAATAGCGAAGGA
GAAACCTATGTTGTGTGATGGGGATACCTGGTTGGAGAAATGGAAGAAGGCGCTGTTCAATTCATTCCTC
CGCGTTGACTCAGAAATAGAATCCGTTGCACCTGAAACAGTAGGAAGTACGAGCGTCGTTGCTGTCGTGT
TTCCGTCTCACATCTTTGTCGCTAATTGCGGCGATAGTAGGGCTGTGCTGTGCCGAGGCAAAACCGCATT
GCCCTTGAGCGTTGATCACAAACCCGACCGGGAGGATGAGGCTGCACGCATCGAGGCGGCCGGCGGAAAA
GTTATTCAATGGAACGGAGCTCGGGTATTCGGTGTGTTGGCTATGTCAAGATCTATAGGAGACCGATACC
TTAAACCATCCATAATTCCCGACCCTGAAGTAACTGCCGTAAAGCGCGTAAAAGAAGATGATTGCCTCAT
CCTGGCCTCTGATGGGGTCTGGGACGTAATGACGGATGAGGAGGCTTGCGAAATGGCTAGGAAACGAATA
CTTCTTTGGCACAAGAAAAACGCAGTAGCCGGGGACGCGAGTCTCCTTGCCGATGAACGCCGAAAAGAAG
GCAAAGACCCGGCCGCAATGAGCGCAGCCGAGTATCTTTCAAAGTTGGCAATTCAGAGGGGAAGTAAAGA
TAACATCAGCGTCGTTGTTGTGGATCTGAAGTACCCAACTTTCTTGTACAAAGTGGTTGGTGGATCTGGA
GGTTCTCCCAAGAAGAAGCGCAAGGTGGGACGCGTCTGCAGGATATCAAGCTTGCGGTACCGCGGGCCCG
GGATCGCCACCATGGACAAGAAGTACAGCATCGGCCTGGCCATCGGCACCAACTCTGTGGGCTGGGCCGT
GATCACCGACGAGTACAAGGTGCCCAGCAAGAAATTCAAGGTGCTGGGCAACACCGACCGGCACAGCATC
AAGAAGAACCTGATCGGCGCCCTGCTGTTCGACAGCGGAGAAACAGCCGAGGCCACCCGGCTGAAGAGAA
CCGCCAGAAGAAGATACACCAGACGGAAGAACCGGATCTGCTATCTGCAAGAGATCTTCAGCAACGAGAT
GGCCAAGGTGGACGACAGCTTCTTCCACAGACTGGAAGAGTCCTTCCTGGTGGAAGAGGATAAGAAGCAC
GAGCGGCACCCCATCTTCGGCAACATCGTGGACGAGGTGGCCTACCACGAGAAGTACCCCACCATCTACC
ACCTGAGAAAGAAACTGGTGGACAGCACCGACAAGGCCGACCTGCGGCTGATCTATCTGGCCCTGGCCCA
CATGATCAAGTTCCGGGGCCACTTCCTGATCGAGGGCGACCTGAACCCCGACAACAGCGACGTGGACAAG
CTGTTCATCCAGCTGGTGCAGACCTACAACCAGCTGTTCGAGGAAAACCCCATCAACGCCAGCGGCGTGG
ACGCCAAGGCCATCCTGTCTGCCAGACTGAGCAAGAGCAGACGGCTGGAAAATCTGATCGCCCAGCTGCC
CGGCGAGAAGAAGAATGGCCTGTTCGGCAACCTGATTGCCCTGAGCCTGGGCCTGACCCCCAACTTCAAG
AGCAACTTCGACCTGGCCGAGGATGCCAAACTGCAGCTGAGCAAGGACACCTACGACGACGACCTGGACA
ACCTGCTGGCCCAGATCGGCGACCAGTACGCCGACCTGTTTCTGGCCGCCAAGAACCTGTCCGACGCCAT
CCTGCTGAGCGACATCCTGAGAGTGAACACCGAGATCACCAAGGCCCCCCTGAGCGCCTCTATGATCAAG
AGATACGACGAGCACCACCAGGACCTGACCCTGCTGAAAGCTCTCGTGCGGCAGCAGCTGCCTGAGAAGT
ACAAAGAGATTTTCTTCGACCAGAGCAAGAACGGCTACGCCGGCTACATCGATGGCGGAGCCAGCCAGGA
AGAGTTCTACAAGTTCATCAAGCCCATCCTGGAAAAGATGGACGGCACCGAGGAACTGCTCGTGAAGCTG
AACAGAGAGGACCTGCTGCGGAAGCAGCGGACCTTCGACAACGGCAGCATCCCCCACCAGATCCACCTGG
GAGAGCTGCACGCCATTCTGCGGCGGCAGGAAGATTTTTACCCATTCCTGAAGGACAACCGGGAAAAGAT
CGAGAAGATCCTGACCTTCCGCATCCCCTACTACGTGGGCCCTCTGGCCAGGGGAAACAGCAGATTCGCC
TGGATGACCAGAAAGAGCGAGGAAACCATCACCCCCTGGAACTTCGAGGAAGTGGTGGACAAGGGCGCCA
GCGCCCAGAGCTTCATCGAGCGGATGACCAACTTCGATAAGAACCTGCCCAACGAGAAGGTGCTGCCCAA
GCACAGCCTGCTGTACGAGTACTTCACCGTGTACAACGAGCTGACCAAAGTGAAATACGTGACCGAGGGA
ATGAGAAAGCCCGCCTTCCTGAGCGGCGAGCAGAAAAAAGCCATCGTGGACCTGCTGTTCAAGACCAACC
GGAAAGTGACCGTGAAGCAGCTGAAAGAGGACTACTTCAAGAAAATCGAGTGCTTCGACTCCGTGGAAAT
CTCCGGCGTGGAAGATCGGTTCAACGCCTCCCTGGGCACATACCACGATCTGCTGAAAATTATCAAGGAC
AAGGACTTCCTGGACAATGAGGAAAACGAGGACATTCTGGAAGATATCGTGCTGACCCTGACACTGTTTG
AGGACAGAGAGATGATCGAGGAACGGCTGAAAACCTATGCCCACCTGTTCGACGACAAAGTGATGAAGCA
GCTGAAGCGGCGGAGATACACCGGCTGGGGCAGGCTGAGCCGGAAGCTGATCAACGGCATCCGGGACAAG
CAGTCCGGCAAGACAATCCTGGATTTCCTGAAGTCCGACGGCTTCGCCAACAGAAACTTCATGCAGCTGA
TCCACGACGACAGCCTGACCTTTAAAGAGGACATCCAGAAAGCCCAGGTGTCCGGCCAGGGCGATAGCCT
GCACGAGCACATTGCCAATCTGGCCGGCAGCCCCGCCATTAAGAAGGGCATCCTGCAGACAGTGAAGGTG
GTGGACGAGCTCGTGAAAGTGATGGGCCGGCACAAGCCCGAGAACATCGTGATCGAAATGGCCAGAGAGA
ACCAGACCACCCAGAAGGGACAGAAGAACAGCCGCGAGAGAATGAAGCGGATCGAAGAGGGCATCAAAGA
GCTGGGCAGCCAGATCCTGAAAGAACACCCCGTGGAAAACACCCAGCTGCAGAACGAGAAGCTGTACCTG
TACTACCTGCAGAATGGGCGGGATATGTACGTGGACCAGGAACTGGACATCAACCGGCTGTCCGACTACG
ATGTGGACGCTATCGTGCCTCAGAGCTTTCTGAAGGACGACTCCATCGATAACAAAGTGCTGACTCGGAG
CGACAAGAACCGGGGCAAGAGCGACAACGTGCCCTCCGAAGAGGTCGTGAAGAAGATGAAGAACTACTGG
CGCCAGCTGCTGAATGCCAAGCTGATTACCCAGAGGAAGTTCGACAATCTGACCAAGGCCGAGAGAGGCG
GCCTGAGCGAACTGGATAAGGCCGGCTTCATCAAGAGACAGCTGGTGGAAACCCGGCAGATCACAAAGCA
CGTGGCACAGATCCTGGACTCCCGGATGAACACTAAGTACGACGAGAACGACAAACTGATCCGGGAAGTG
AAAGTGATCACCCTGAAGTCCAAGCTGGTGTCCGATTTCCGGAAGGATTTCCAGTTTTACAAAGTGCGCG
AGATCAACAACTACCACCACGCCCACGACGCCTACCTGAACGCCGTCGTGGGAACCGCCCTGATCAAAAA
GTACCCTAAGCTGGAAAGCGAGTTCGTGTACGGCGACTACAAGGTGTACGACGTGCGGAAGATGATCGCC
AAGAGCGAGCAGGAAATCGGCAAGGCTACCGCCAAGTACTTCTTCTACAGCAACATCATGAACTTTTTCA
AGACCGAGATTACCCTGGCCAACGGCGAGATCCGGAAGCGGCCTCTGATCGAGACAAACGGCGAAACAGG
CGAGATCGTGTGGGATAAGGGCCGGGACTTTGCCACCGTGCGGAAAGTGCTGTCTATGCCCCAAGTGAAT
ATCGTGAAAAAGACCGAGGTGCAGACAGGCGGCTTCAGCAAAGAGTCTATCCTGCCCAAGAGGAACAGCG
ACAAGCTGATCGCCAGAAAGAAGGACTGGGACCCTAAGAAGTACGGCGGCTTCGACAGCCCCACCGTGGC
CTATTCTGTGCTGGTGGTGGCCAAAGTGGAAAAGGGCAAGTCCAAGAAACTGAAGAGTGTGAAAGAGCTG
CTGGGGATCACCATCATGGAAAGAAGCAGCTTCGAGAAGAATCCCATCGACTTTCTGGAAGCCAAGGGCT
ACAAAGAAGTGAAAAAGGACCTGATCATCAAGCTGCCTAAGTACTCCCTGTTCGAGCTGGAAAACGGCCG
GAAGAGAATGCTGGCCTCTGCCGGCGAACTGCAGAAGGGAAACGAACTGGCCCTGCCCTCCAAATATGTG
AACTTCCTGTACCTGGCCAGCCACTATGAGAAGCTGAAGGGCTCCCCCGAGGATAATGAGCAGAAACAGC
TGTTTGTGGAACAGCACAAACACTACCTGGACGAGATCATCGAGCAGATCAGCGAGTTCTCCAAGAGAGT
GATCCTGGCCGACGCTAATCTGGACAAGGTGCTGAGCGCCTACAACAAGCACAGAGACAAGCCTATCAGA
GAGCAGGCCGAGAATATCATCCACCTGTTTACCCTGACCAATCTGGGAGCCCCTGCCGCCTTCAAGTACT
TTGACACCACCATCGACCGGAAGAGGTACACCAGCACCAAAGAGGTGCTGGACGCCACCCTGATCCACCA
GAGCATCACCGGCCTGTACGAGACACGGATCGACCTGTCTCAGCTGGGAGGCGACGCCTATCCCTATGAC
GTGCCCGATTATGCCAGCCTGGGCAGCGGCTCCCCCAAGAAAAAACGCAAGGTGGAAGATCCTAAGAAAA
AGCGGAAAGTGGACGGCTAGTAATGAGCTAGCGCTAACCGGTGGCGCGTTAAGTCGACAATCAACCTCTG
GATTACAAAATTTGTGAAAGATTGACTGGTATTCTTAACTATGTTGCTCCTTTTACGCTATGTGGATACG
CTGCTTTAATGCCTTTGTATCATGCTATTGCTTCCCGTATGGCTTTCATTTTCTCCTCCTTGTATAAATC
CTGGTTGCTGTCTCTTTATGAGGAGTTGTGGCCCGTTGTCAGGCAACGTGGCGTGGTGTGCACTGTGTTT
GCTGACGCAACCCCCACTGGTTGGGGCATTGCCACCACCTGTCAGCTCCTTTCCGGGACTTTCGCTTTCC
CCCTCCCTATTGCCACGGCGGAACTCATCGCCGCCTGCCTTGCCCGCTGCTGGACAGGGGCTCGGCTGTT
GGGCACTGACAATTCCGTGGTGTTGTCGGGGAAATCATCGTCCTTTCCTTGGCTGCTCGCCTGTGTTGCC
ACCTGGATTCTGCGCGGGACGTCCTTCTGCTACGTCCCTTCGGCCCTCAATCCAGCGGACCTTCCTTCCC
GCGGCCTGCTGCCGGCTCTGCGGCCTCTTCCGCGTCTTCGCCTTCGCCCTCAGACGAGTCGGATCTCCCT
TTGGGCCGCCTCCCCGCGTCGACTTTAAGACCAATGACTTACAAGGCAGCTGTAGATCTTAGCCACTTTT
TAAAAGAAAAGGGGGGACTGGAAGGGCTAATTCACTCCCAACGAAGACAAGATCTGCTTTTTGCTTGTAC
TGGGTCTCTCTGGTTAGACCAGATCTGAGCCTGGGAGCTCTCTGGCTAACTAGGGAACCCACTGCTTAAG
CCTCAATAAAGCTTGCCTTGAGTGCTTCAAGTAGTGTGTGCCCGTCTGTTGTGTGACTCTGGTAACTAGA
GATCCCTCAGACCCTTTTAGTCAGTGTGGAAAATCTCTAGCAGTACGTATAGTAGTTCATGTCATCTTAT
TATTCAGTATTTATAACTTGCAAAGAAATGAATATCAGAGAGTGAGAGGAACTTGTTTATTGCAGCTTAT
AATGGTTACAAATAAAGCAATAGCATCACAAATTTCACAAATAAAGCATTTTTTTCACTGCATTCTAGTT
GTGGTTTGTCCAAACTCATCAATGTATCTTATCATGTCTGGCTCTAGCTATCCCGCCCCTAACTCCGCCC
ATCCCGCCCCTAACTCCGCCCAGTTCCGCCCATTCTCCGCCCCATGGCTGACTAATTTTTTTTATTTATG
CAGAGGCCGAGGCCGCCTCGGCCTCTGAGCTATTCCAGAAGTAGTGAGGAGGCTTTTTTGGAGGCCTAGG
GACGTACCCAATTCGCCCTATAGTGAGTCGTATTACGCGCGCTCACTGGCCGTCGTTTTACAACGTCGTG
ACTGGGAAAACCCTGGCGTTACCCAACTTAATCGCCTTGCAGCACATCCCCCTTTCGCCAGCTGGCGTAA
TAGCGAAGAGGCCCGCACCGATCGCCCTTCCCAACAGTTGCGCAGCCTGAATGGCGAATGGG
[124 nt withheld, positions 7623-7746]
C
[91 nt withheld, positions 7748-7838]
A
[49 nt withheld, positions 7840-7888]
CCTTTGACGTTGGAGTCCACGTTCTTT
[37 nt withheld, positions 7916-7952]
ACCCTATCTCGGTCTATTCTTTTGATTTATAAGGGATTTTGCCGATTTCGGCCTATTGGTTAAAAAATGA
GCTGATTTAACAAAAATTTAACGCGAATTTTAACAAAATATTAACGCTTACAATTTAGGTGGCACTTTTC
GGGGAAATGTGCGCGGAACCCCTATTTGTTTATTTTTCTAAATACATTCAAATATGTATCCGCTCATGAG
ACAATAACCCTGATAAATGCTTCAATAATATTGAAAAAGGAAGAGTATGAGTATTCAACATTTCCGTGTC
GCCCTTATTCCCTTTTTTGCGGCATTTTGCCTTCCTGTTTTTGCTCACCCAGAAACGCTGGTGAAAGTAA
AAGATGCTGAAGATCAGTTGGGTGCACGAGTGGGTTACATCGAACTGGATCTCAACAGCGGTAAGATCCT
TGAGAGTTTTCGCCCCGAAGAACGTTTTCCAATGATGAGCACTTTTAAAGTTCTGCTATGTGGCGCGGTA
TTATCCCGTATTGACGCCGGGCAAGAGCAACTCGGTCGCCGCATACACTATTCTCAGAATGACTTGGTTG
AGTACTCACCAGTCACAGAAAAGCATCTTACGGATGGCATGACAGTAAGAGAATTATGCAGTGCTGCCAT
AACCATGAGTGATAACACTGCGGCCAACTTACTTCTGACAACGATCGGAGGACCGAAGGAGCTAACCGCT
TTTTTGCACAACATGGGGGATCATGTAACTCGCCTTGATCGTTGGGAACCGGAGCTGAATGAAGCCATAC
CAAACGACGAGCGTGACACCACGATGCCTGTAGCAATGGCAACAACGTTGCGCAAACTATTAACTGGCGA
ACTACTTACTCTAGCTTCCCGGCAACAATTAATAGACTGGATGGAGGCGGATAAAGTTGCAGGACCACTT
CTGCGCTCGGCCCTTCCGGCTGGCTGGTTTATTGCTGATAAATCTGGAGCCGGTGAGCGTGGGTCTCGCG
GTATCATTGCAGCACTGGGGCCAGATGGTAAGCCCTCCCGTATCGTAGTTATCTACACGACGGGGAGTCA
GGCAACTATGGATGAACGAAATAGACAGATCGCTGAGATAGGTGCCTCACTGATTAAGCATTGGTAACTG
TCAGACCAAGTTTACTCATATATACTTTAGATTGATTTAAAACTTCATTTTTAATTTAAAAGGATCTAGG
TGAAGATCCTTTTTGATAATCTCATGACCAAAATCCCTTAACGTGAGTTTTCGTTCCACTGAGCGTCAGA
CCCCGTAGAAAAGATCAAAGGATCTTCTTGAGATCCTTTTTTTCTGCGCGTAATCTGCTGCTTGCAAACA
AAAAAACCACCGCTACCAGCGGTGGTTTGTTTGCCGGATCAAGAGCTACCAACTCTTTTTCCGAAGGTAA
CTGGCTTCAGCAGAGCGCAGATACCAAATACTGTTCTTCTAGTGTAGCCGTAGTTAGGCCACCACTTCAA
GAACTCTGTAGCACCGCCTACATACCTCGCTCTGCTAATCCTGTTACCAGTGGCTGCTGCCAGTGGCGAT
AAGTCGTGTCTTACCGGGTTGGACTCAAGACGATAGTTACCGGATAAGGCGCAGCGGTCGGGCTGAACGG
GGGGTTCGTGCACACAGCCCAGCTTGGAGCGAACGACCTACACCGAACTGAGATACCTACAGCGTGAGCT
ATGAGAAAGCGCCACGCTTCCCGAAGGGAGAAAGGCGGACAGGTATCCGGTAAGCGGCAGGGTCGGAACA
GGAGAGCGCACGAGGGAGCTTCCAGGGGGAAACGCCTGGTATCTTTATAGTCCTGTCGGGTTTCGCCACC
TCTGACTTGAGCGTCGATTTTTGTGATGCTCGTCAGGGGGGCGGAGCCTATGGAAAAACGCCAGCAACGC
GGCCTTTTTACGGTTCCTGGCCTTTTGCTGGCCTTTTGCTCACATGTTCTTTCCTGCGTTATCCCCTGAT
TCTGTGGATAACCGTATTACCGCCTTTGAGTGAGCTGATACCGCTCGCCGCAGCCGAACGACCGAGCGCA
GCGAGTCAGTGAGCGAGGAAGCGGAAGAGCGCCCAATACGCAAACCGCCTCTCCCCGCGCGTTGGCCGAT
TCATTAATGCAGCTGGCACGACAGGTTTCCCGACTGGAAAGCGGGCAGTGAGCGCAACGCAATTAATGTG
AGTTAGCTCACTCATTAGGCACCCCAGGCTTTACACTTTATGCTTCCGGCTCGTATGTTGTGTGGAATTG
TGAGCGGATAACAATTTCACACAGGAAACAGCTATGACCATGATTACGCCAAGCGCGCAATTAACCCTCA
CTAAAGGGAACAAAAGCTGGAGCTGCAAGCTTAATGTAGTCTTATGCAATACTCTTGTAGTCTTGCAACA
TGGTAACGATGAGTTAGCAACATGCCTTACAAGGAGAGAAAAAGCACCGTGCATGCCGATTGGTGGAAGT
AAGGTGGTACGATCGTGCCTTATTAGGAAGGCAACAGACGGGTCTGACATGGATTGGACGAACCACTGAA
TTGCCGCATTGCAGAGATATTGTATTTAAGTGCCTAGCTCGATACATAAACGGGTCTCTCTGGTTAGACC
AGATCTGAGCCTGGGAGCTCTCTGGCTAACTAGGGAACCCACTGCTTAAGCCTCAATAAAGCTTGCCTTG
AGTGCTTCAAGTAGTGTGTGCCCGTCTGTTGTGTGACTCTGGTAACTAGAGATCCCTCAGACCCTTTTAG
TCAGTGTGGAAAATCTCTAGCAGTGGCGCCCGAACAGGGACTTGAAAGCGAAAGGGAAACCAGAGGAGCT
CTCTCGACGCAGGACTCGGCTTGCTGAAGCGCGCACGGCAAGAGGCGAGGGGCGGCGACTGGTGAGTACG
CCAAAAATTTTGACTAGCGGAGGCTAGAAGGAGAGAGATGGGTGCGAGAGCGTCAGTATTAAGCGGGGGA
GAATTAGATCGCGATGGGAAAAAATTCGGTTAAGGCCAGGGGGAAAGAAAAAATATAAATTAAAACATAT
AGTATGGGCAAGCAGGGAGCTAGAACGATTCGCAGTTAATCCTGGCCTGTTAGAAACATCAGAAGGCTGT
AGACAAATACTGGGACAGCTACAACCATCCCTTCAGACAGGATCAGAAGAACTTAGATCATTATATAATA
CAGTAGCAACCCTCTATTGTGTGCATCAAAGGATAGAGATAAAAGACACCAAGGAAGCTTTAGACAAGAT
AGAGGAAGAGCAAAACAAAAGTAAGACCACCGCACAGCAAGCGGCCGCTGATCTTCAGACCTGGAGGAGG
AGATATGAGGGACAATTGGAGAAGTGAATTATATAAATATAAAGTAGTAAAAATTGAACCATTAGGAGTA
GCACCCACCAAGGCAAAGAGAAGAGTGGTGCAGAGAGAAAAAAGAGCAGTGGGAATAGGAGCTTTGTTCC
TTGGGTTCTTGGGAGCAGCAGGAAGCACTATGGGCGCAGCGTCAATGACGCTGACGGTACAGGCCAGACA
ATTATTGTCTGGTATAGTGCAGCAGCAGAACAATTTGCTGAGGGCTATTGAGGCGCAACAGCATCTGTTG
CAACTCACAGTCTGGGGCATCAAGCAGCTCCAGGCAAGAATCCTGGCTGTGGAAAGATACCTAAAGGATC
AACAGCTCCTGGGGATTTGGGGTTGCTCTGGAAAACTCATTTGCACCACTGCTGTGCCTTGGAATGCTAG
TTGGAGTAATAAATCTCTGGAACAGATTTGGAATCACACGACCTGGATGGAGTGGGACAGAGAAATTAAC
AATTACACAAGCTTAATACACTCCTTAATTGAAGAATCGCAAAACCAGCAAGAAAAGAATGAACAAGAAT
TATTGGAATTAGATAAATGGGCAAGTTTGTGGAATTGGTTTAACATAACAAATTGGCTGTGGTATATAAA
ATTATTCATAATGATAGTAGGAGGCTTGGTAGGTTTAAGAATAGTTTTTGCTGTACTTTCTATAGTGAAT
AGAGTTAGGCAGGGATATTCACCATTATCGTTTCAGACCCACCTCCCAACCCCGAGGGGACCCTTGCGCC
TTTTCCAAGGCAGCCCTGGGTTTGCGCAGGGACGCGGCTGCTCTGGGCGTGGTTCCGGGAAACGCAGCGG
CGCCGACCCTGGGTCTCGCACATTCTTCACGTCCGTTCGCAGCGTCACCCGGATCTTCGCCGCTACCCTT
GTGGGCCCCCCGGCGACGCTTCCTGCTCCGCCCCTAAGTCGGGAAGGTTCCTTGCGGTTCGCGGCGTGCC
GGACGTGACAAACGGAAGCCGCACGTCTCACTAGTACCCTCGCAGACGGACAGCGCCAGGGAGCAATGGC
AGCGCGCCGACCGCGATGGGCTGTGGCCAATAGCGGCTGCTCAGCAGGGCGCGCCGAGAGCAGCGGCCGG
GAAGGGGCGGTGCGGGAGGCGGGGTGTGGGGCGGTAGTGTGGGCCCTGTTCCTGCCCGCGCGGTGTTCCG
CATTCTGCAAGCCTCCGGAGCGCACGTCGGCAGTCGGCTCCCTCGTTGACCGAATCACCGACCTCTCTCC
CCAGGGGGTACCACCATGGCCAAGCCTTTGTCTCAAGAAGAATCCACCCTCATTGAAAGAGCAACGGCTA
CAATCAACAGCATCCCCATCTCTGAAGACTACAGCGTCGCCAGCGCAGCTCTCTCTAGCGACGGCCGCAT
CTTCACTGGTGTCAATGTATATCATTTTACTGGGGGACCTTGTGCAGAACTCGTGGTGCTGGGCACTGCT
GCTGCTGCGGCAGCTGGCAACCTGACTTGTATCGTCGCGATCGGAAATGAGAACAGGGGCATCTTGAGCC
CCTGCGGACGGTGCCGACAGGTGCTTCTCGATCTGCATCCTGGGATCAAAGCCATAGTGAAGGACAGTGA
TGGACAGCCGACGGCAGTTGGGATTCGTGA
